>Addgene plasmid #198916 | GFP Cav2.2 human -HAgHA-minus exon 18a -Short-Cterm - Arg -in pcDNA3 | addgene full sequence | sequence record 392115 | Addgene NGS Result
GACGGATCGGGAGATCTCCCGATCCCCTATGGTGCACTCTCAGTACAATCTGCTCTGATGCCGCATAGTT
AAGCCAGTATCTGCTCCCTGCTTGTGTGTTGGAGGTCGCTGAGTAGTGCGCGAGCAAAATTTAAGCTACA
ACAAGGCAAGGCTTGACCGACAATTGCATGAAGAATCTGCTTAGGGTTAGGCGTTTTGCGCTGCTTCGCG
ATGTACGGGCCAGATATACGCGTTGACATTGATTATTGACTAGTTATTAATAGTAATCAATTACGGGGTC
ATTAGTTCATAGCCCATATATGGAGTTCCGCGTTACATAACTTACGGTAAATGGCCCGCCTGGCTGACCG
CCCAACGACCCCCGCCCATTGACGTCAATAATGACGTATGTTCCCATAGTAACGCCAATAGGGACTTTCC
ATTGACGTCAATGGGTGGAGTATTTACGGTAAACTGCCCACTTGGCAGTACATCAAGTGTATCATATGCC
AAGTACGCCCCCTATTGACGTCAATGACGGTAAATGGCCCGCCTGGCATTATGCCCAGTACATGACCTTA
TGGGACTTTCCTACTTGGCAGTACATCTACGTATTAGTCATCGCTATTACCATGGTGATGCGGTTTTGGC
AGTACATCAATGGGCGTGGATAGCGGTTTGACTCACGGGGATTTCCAAGTCTCCACCCCATTGACGTCAA
TGGGAGTTTGTTTTGGCACCAAAATCAACGGGACTTTCCAAAATGTCGTAACAACTCCGCCCCATTGACG
CAAATGGGCGGTAGGCGTGTACGGTGGGAGGTCTATATAAGCAGAGCTCTCTGGCTAACTAGAGAACCCA
CTGCTTACTGGCTTATCGAAATTAATACGACTCACTATAGGGAGACCCAAGCTTGGTACCGAGCTCGGAT
CCACTAGTAACGGCCGCCAGTGTGCTGGAATTCCTCGAGGGTACCGAGCTCGGATCTAAAAAATGAGTAA
AGGAGAAGAACTTTTCACTGGAGTTGTCCCAATTCTTGTTGAATTAGATGGTGATGTTAATGGGCACAAA
TTTTCTGTCAGTGGAGAGGGTGAAGGTGATGCAACATACGGAAAACTTACCCTTAAATTTATTTGCACTA
CTGGAAAACTACCTGTTCCATGGCCAACACTTGTCACTACTTTCGGTTATGGTGTTCAATGCTTTGCGAG
ATACCCAGATCATATGAAACAGCATGACTTTTTCAAGAGTGCCATGCCCGAAGGTTATGTACAGGAAAGA
ACTATATTTTTCAAAGATGACGGGAACTACAAGACACGTGCTGAAGTCAAGTTTGAAGGTGATACCCTTG
TTAATAGAATCGAGTTAAAAGGTATTGATTTTAAAGAAGATGGAAACATTCTTGGACACAAATTGGAATA
CAACTATAACTCACACAATGTATACATCATGGCAGACAAACAAAAGAATGGAATCAAAGTTAACTTCAAA
ATTAGACACAACATTGAAGATGGAAGCGTTCAACTAGCAGACCATTATCAACAAAATACTCCAATTGGCG
ATGGCCCTGTCCTTTTACCAGACAACCATTACCTGTCCACACAATCTGCCCTTTCGAAAGATCCCAACGA
AAAGAGAGACCACATGGTCCTTCTTGAGTTTGTAACAGCTGCTGGGATTACACATGGCATGGATGAACTA
TACAAAATGGTCCGCTTCGGGGACGAGCTGGGCGGCCGCTATGGGGGCCCCGGCGGCGGAGAGCGGGCCC
GGGGCGGCGGGGCCGGCGGGGCGGGGGGCCCGGGTCCCGGGGGGCTGCAGCCCGGCCAGCGGGTCCTCTA
CAAGCAATCGATCGCGCAGCGCGCGCGGACCATGGCGCTGTACAACCCCATCCCGGTCAAGCAGAACTGC
TTCACCGTCAACCGCTCGCTCTTCGTCTTCAGCGAGGACAACGTCGTCCGCAAATACGCGAAGCGCATCA
CCGAGTGGCCTCCATTCGAGTATATGATCCTGGCCACCATCATCGCCAACTGCATCGTGCTGGCCCTGGA
GCAGCACCTCCCTGATGGGGACAAAACGCCCATGTCCGAGCGGCTGGACGACACGGAGCCCTATTTCATC
GGGATCTTTTGCTTCGAGGCAGGGATCAAAATCATCGCTCTGGGCTTTGTCTTCCACAAGGGCTCTTACC
TGCGGAACGGCTGGAACGTCATGGACTTCGTGGTCGTCCTCACAGGGATCCTTGCCACGGCTGGAACTGA
CTTCGACCTGCGAACACTGAGGGCTGTGCGTGTGCTGAGGCCCCTGAAGCTGGTGTCTGGGATTCCAAGT
TTGCAGGTGGTGCTCAAGTCCATCATGAAGGCCATGGTTCCACTCCTGCAGATTGGGCTGCTTCTCTTCT
TTGCCATCCTCATGTTTGCCATCATTGGCCTGGAGTTCTACATGGGCAAGTTCCACAAGGCCTGTTTCCC
CAACAGCACAGATGCGGAGCCCGTGGGTGACTTCCCCTGTGGCAAGGAGGCCCCAGCCCGGCTGTGCGAG
GGCGACACTGAGTGCCGGGAGTACTGGCCAGGACCCAACTTTGGCATCACCAACTTTGACAATATCCTGT
TTGCCATCTTGACGGTGTTCCAGTGCATCACCATGGAGGGCTGGACTGACATCCTCTATAATACAAACGA
TGCGGCCGGCAACACCTGGAACTGGCTCTACTTCATCCCTCTCATCATCATCGGCTCCTTCTTCATGCTC
AACCTGGTGCTGGGCGTGCTCTCGGGGGAGTTTGCCAAGGAGCGAGAGAGGGTGGAGAACCGCCGCGCCT
TCCTGAAGCTGCGCCGGCAGCAGCAGATCGAGCGAGAGCTCAACGGGTACCTGGAGTGGATCTTCAAGGC
GGAGGAAGTCATGCTGGCCGAGGAGGACAGGAATGCAGAGGAGAAGTCCCCTTTGGACGCAGTGCTGAAG
AGAGCGGCCACCAAGAAGAGCAGAAATGACCTGATCCACGCAGAGGAGGGAGAGGACCGGTTTGCAGATC
TCTGTGCTGTTGGATCCCCCTTCGCCCGCGCCAGCCTCAAGAGCGGGAAGACAGAGAGCTCGTCATACTT
CCGGAGGAAGGAGAAGATGTTCCGGTTTTTTATCCGGCGCATGGTGAAGGCTCAGAGCTTCTACTGGGTG
GTGCTGTGCGTGGTGGCCCTGAACACACTGTGTGTGGCCATGGTGCATTACAACCAGCCGCGGCGGCTTA
CCACGACCCTGTATTTTGCAGAGTTTGTTTTCTTGGGTCTCTTCCTCACAGAGATGTCCCTGAAGATGTA
TGGCCTGGGGCCCAGAAGCTACTTCCGGTCCTCCTTCAACTGCTTCGACTTTGGGGTCATCGTGGGGAGC
GTCTTTGAAGTGGTCTGGGCGGCCTACCCCTACGACGTCCCCGACTACGCCGGCTACCCGTACGACGTCC
CGGACTACGCCGGCGTCGACATCAAGCCGGGAAGCTCCTTTGGGATCAGTGTGCTGCGGGCCCTCCGCCT
GCTGAGGATCTTCAAAGTCACGAAGTACTGGAGCTCCCTGCGGAACCTGGTGGTGTCCCTGCTGAACTCC
ATGAAGTCCATCATCAGCCTGCTCTTCTTGCTCTTCCTGTTCATTGTGGTCTTCGCCCTGCTGGGGATGC
AGCTGTTTGGGGGACAGTTCAACTTCCAGGATGAGACTCCCACAACCAACTTCGACACCTTCCCTGCCGC
CATCCTCACTGTCTTCCAGATCCTGACGGGAGAGGACTGGAATGCAGTGATGTATCACGGGATCGAATCG
CAAGGCGGCGTCAGCAAAGGCATGTTCTCGTCCTTTTACTTCATTGTCCTGACACTGTTCGGAAACTACA
CTCTGCTGAATGTCTTTCTGGCCATCGCTGTGGACAACCTGGCCAACGCCCAAGAGCTGACCAAGGATGA
AGAGGAGATGGAAGAAGCAGCCAATCAGAAGCTTGCTCTGCAAAAGGCCAAAGAAGTGGCTGAAGTCAGC
CCCATGTCTGCCGCGAACATCTCCATCGCCGCCAGGCAGCAGAACTCGGCCAAGGCGCGCTCGGTGTGGG
AGCAGCGGGCCAGCCAGCTACGGCTGCAGAACCTGCGGGCCAGCTGCGAGGCGCTGTACAGCGAGATGGA
CCCCGAGGAGCGGCTGCGCTTCGCCACTACGCGCCACCTGCGGCCCGACATGAAGACGCACCTGGACCGG
CCGCTGGTGGTGGAGCTGGGCCGCGACGGCGCGCGGGGGCCCGTGGGAGGCAAAGCCCGACCTGAGGCTG
CGGAGGCCCCCGAGGGCGTCGACCCTCCGCGCAGGCACCACCGGCACCGCGACAAGGACAAGACCCCCGC
GGCGGGGGACCAGGACCGAGCAGAGGCCCCGAAGGCGGAGAGCGGGGAGCCCGGTGCCCGGGAGGAGCGG
CCGCGGCCGCACCGCAGCCACAGCAAGGAGGCCGCGGGGCCCCCGGAGGCGCGGAGCGAGCGCGGCCGAG
GCCCAGGCCCCGAGGGCGGCCGGCGGCACCACCGGCGCGGCTCCCCGGAGGAGGCGGCCGAGCGGGAGCC
CCGACGCCACCGCGCGCACCGGCACCAGGATCCGAGCAAGGAGTGCGCCGGCGCCAAGGGCGAGCGGCGC
GCGCGGCACCGCGGCGGCCCCCGAGCGGGGCCCCGGGAGGCGGAGAGCGGGGAGGAGCCGGCGCGGCGGC
ACCGGGCCCGGCACAAGGCGCAGCCTGCTCACGAGGCTGTGGAGAAGGAGACCACGGAGAAGGAGGCCAC
GGAGAAGGAGGCTGAGATAGTGGAAGCCGACAAGGAAAAGGAGCTCCGGAACCACCAGCCCCGGGAGCCA
CACTGTGACCTGGAGACCAGTGGGACTGTGACTGTGGGTCCCATGCACACACTGCCCAGCACCTGTCTCC
AGAAGGTGGAGGAACAGCCAGAGGATGCAGACAATCAGCGGAACGTCACTCGCATGGGCAGTCAGCCCCC
AGACCCGAACACTATTGTACATATCCCAGTGATGCTGACGGGCCCTCTTGGGGAAGCCACGGTCGTTCCC
AGTGGTAACGTGGACCTGGAAAGCCAAGCAGAGGGGAAGAAGGAGGTGGAAGCGGATGACGTGATGAGGA
GCGGCCCCCGGCCTATCGTCCCATACAGCTCCATGTTCTGTTTAAGCCCCACCAACCTGCTCCGCCGCTT
CTGCCACTACATCGTGACCATGAGGTACTTCGAGGTGGTCATTCTCGTGGTCATCGCCTTGAGCAGCATC
GCCCTGGCTGCTGAGGACCCAGTGCGCACAGACTCGCCCAGGAACAACGCTCTGAAATACCTGGATTACA
TTTTCACTGGTGTCTTTACCTTTGAGATGGTGATAAAGATGATCGACTTGGGACTGCTGCTTCACCCTGG
AGCCTATTTCCGGGACTTGTGGAACATTCTGGACTTCATTGTGGTCAGCGGCGCCCTGGTGGCGTTTGCT
TTCTCAGGATCCAAAGGGAAAGACATCAATACCATCAAGTCTCTGAGAGTCCTTCGTGTCCTGCGGCCCC
TCAAGACCATCAAACGGCTGCCCAAGCTCAAGGCTGTGTTTGATTGTGTGGTGAACTCCCTGAAGAATGT
CCTCAACATCTTGATTGTCTACATGCTCTTCATGTTCATATTTGCCGTCATTGCGGTGCAGCTCTTCAAA
GGGAAGTTTTTCTACTGCACAGATGAATCCAAGGAGCTGGAGAGGGACTGCAGGGGTCAGTATTTGGATT
ATGAGAAGGAGGAAGTGGAAGCTCAGCCCAGGCAGTGGAAGAAATACGACTTTCACTACGACAATGTGCT
CTGGGCTCTGCTGACGCTGTTCACAGTGTCCACGGGAGAAGGCTGGCCCATGGTGCTGAAACACTCCGTG
GATGCCACCTATGAGGAGCAGGGTCCAAGCCCTGGGTACCGCATGGAGCTGTCCATCTTCTACGTGGTCT
ACTTTGTGGTCTTTCCCTTCTTCTTCGTCAACATCTTTGTGGCTTTGATCATCATCACCTTCCAGGAGCA
GGGGGACAAGGTGATGTCTGAATGCAGCCTGGAGAAGAACGAGAGGGCTTGCATTGACTTCGCCATCAGC
GCCAAACCCCTGACACGGTACATGCCCCAAAACCGGCAGTCGTTCCAGTATAAGACGTGGACATTTGTGG
TCTCCCCGCCCTTTGAATACTTCATCATGGCCATGATAGCCCTCAACACTGTGGTGCTGATGATGAAGTT
CTACGATGCACCCTATGAGTACGAGCTGATGCTGAAATGCCTGAACATCGTGTTCACATCCATGTTCTCC
ATGGAATGCGTGCTGAAGATCATCGCCTTTGGGGTGCTGAACTATTTCAGAGATGCCTGGAATGTCTTTG
ACTTTGTCACTGTGTTGGGAAGTATTACTGATATTTTAGTAACAGAGATTGCGGAAACGAACAATTTCAT
CAACCTCAGCTTCCTCCGCCTCTTTCGAGCTGCGCGGCTGATCAAGCTGCTCCGCCAGGGCTACACCATC
CGCATCCTGCTGTGGACCTTTGTCCAGTCCTTCAAGGCCCTGCCCTACGTGTGTCTGCTCATTGCCATGC
TGTTCTTCATCTACGCCATCATCGGCATGCAGGTGTTTGGGAATATTGCCCTGGATGATGACACCAGCAT
CAACCGCCACAACAACTTCCGGACGTTTTTGCAAGCCCTGATGCTGCTGTTCAGGAGCGCCACGGGGGAG
GCCTGGCACGAGATCATGCTGTCCTGCCTGAGCAACCAGGCCTGTGATGAGCAGGCCAATGCCACCGAGT
GTGGAAGTGATTTTGCCTACTTCTACTTCGTCTCCTTCATCTTCCTGTGCTCCTTTCTGATGTTGAACCT
CTTTGTGGCTGTGATCATGGACAATTTTGAGTACCTCACGCGGGACTCTTCCATCCTAGGTCCTCACCAC
TTGGATGAGTTCATCCGGGTCTGGGCTGAATACGACCCGGCTGCGTGTGGGCGCATCAGTTACAATGACA
TGTTTGAGATGCTGAAACACATGTCCCCGCCTCTGGGGCTGGGGAAGAAATGCCCTGCTCGAGTTGCTTA
CAAGCGCCTGGTTCGCATGAACATGCCCATCTCCAACGAGGACATGACTGTTCACTTCACGTCCACGCTG
ATGGCCCTCATCCGGACGGCACTGGAGATCAAGCTGGCCCCAGCTGGGACAAAGCAGCATCAGTGTGACG
CGGAGTTGAGGAAGGAGATTTCCGTTGTGTGGGCCAATCTGCCCCAGAAGACTTTGGACTTGCTGGTACC
ACCCCATAAGCCTGATGAGATGACAGTGGGGAAGGTTTATGCAGCTCTGATGATATTCGACTTCTACAAG
CAGAACAAAACCACCAGAGACCAGATGCAGCAGGCTCCTGGAGGCCTCTCCCAGATGGGTCCTGTGTCCC
TGTTCCACCCTCTGAAGGCCACCCTGGAGCAGACACAGCCGGCTGTGCTCCGAGGAGCCCGGGTTTTCCT
TCGACAGAAGAGTTCCACCTCCCTCAGCAATGGCGGGGCCATACAAAACCAAGAGAGTGGCATCAAAGAG
TCTGTCTCCTGGGGCACTCAAAGGACCCAGGATGCACCCCATGAGGCCAGGCCACCCCTGGAGCGTGGCC
ACTCCACAGAGATCCCTGTGGGGCGGTCAGGAGCACTGGCTGTGGACGTTCAGATGCAGAGCATAACCCG
GAGGGGCCCTGATGGGGAGCCCCAGCCTGGGCTGGAGAGCCAGGGTCGAGCGGCCTCCATGCCCCGCCTT
GCGGCCGAGACTCAGCCCGTCACAGATGCCAGCCCCATGAAGCGCTCCATCTCCACGCTGGCCCAGCGGC
CCCGTGGGACTCATCTTTGCAGCACCACCCCGGACCGCCCACCCCCTAGCCAGGCGTCGTCGCACCACCA
CCACCACCGCTGCCACCGCCGCAGGGACAGGAAGCAGAGGTCCCTGGAGAAGGGGCCCAGCCTGTCTGCC
GATATGGATGGCGCACCAAGCAGTGCTGTGGGGCCGGGGCTGCCCCCGGGAGAGGGGCCTACAGGCTGCC
GGCGGGAACGAGAGCGCCGGCAGGAGCGGGGCCGGTCCCAGGAGCGGAGGCAGCCCTCATCCTCCTCCTC
GGAGAAGCAGCGCTTCTACTCCTGCGACCGCTTTGGGGGCCGTGAGCCCCCGAAGCCCAAGCCCTCCCTC
AGCAGCCACCCAACGTCGCCAACAGCTGGCCAGGAGCCGGGACCCCACCCACAGGCCGGCTCAGCCGTGG
GCTTTCCGAACACAACGCCCTGCTGCAGAGAGACCCCCTCAGCCAGCCCCTGGCCCCTGGCTCTCGAATT
GGCTCTGACCCTTACCTGGGGCAGCGTCTGGACAGTGAGGCCTCTGTCCACGCCCTGCCTGAGGACACGC
TCACTTTCGAGGAGGCTGTGGCCACCAACTCGGGCCGCTCCTCCAGGACTTCCTACGTGTCCTCCCTGAC
CTCCCAGTCTCACCCTCTCCGCCGCGTGCCCAACGGTTACCACTGCACCCTGGGACTCAGCTCGGGTGGC
CGAGCACGGCACAGCTACCACCACCCTGACCAAGACCACTGGTGCTAGTCTAGAGGGCCCTATTCTATAG
TGTCACCTAAATGCTAGAGCTCGCTGATCAGCCTCGACTGTGCCTTCTAGTTGCCAGCCATCTGTTGTTT
GCCCCTCCCCCGTGCCTTCCTTGACCCTGGAAGGTGCCACTCCCACTGTCCTTTCCTAATAAAATGAGGA
AATTGCATCGCATTGTCTGAGTAGGTGTCATTCTATTCTGGGGGGTGGGGTGGGGCAGGACAGCAAGGGG
GAGGATTGGGAAGACAATAGCAGGCATGCTGGGGATGCGGTGGGCTCTATGGCTTCTGAGGCGGAAAGAA
CCAGCTGGGGCTCTAGGGGGTATCCCC
[124 nt withheld, positions 8918-9041]
C
[91 nt withheld, positions 9043-9133]
A
[49 nt withheld, positions 9135-9183]
CCTTTGACGTTGGAGTCCACGTTCTTT
[37 nt withheld, positions 9211-9247]
ACCCTATCTCGGTCTATTCTTTTGATTTATAAGGGATTTTGCCGATTTCGGCCTATTGGTTAAAAAATGA
GCTGATTTAACAAAAATTTAACGCGAATTAATTCTGTGGAATGTGTGTCAGTTAGGGTGTGGAAAGTCCC
CAGGCTCCCCAGCAGGCAGAAGTATGCAAAGCATGCATCTCAATTAGTCAGCAACCAGGTGTGGAAAGTC
CCCAGGCTCCCCAGCAGGCAGAAGTATGCAAAGCATGCATCTCAATTAGTCAGCAACCATAGTCCCGCCC
CTAACTCCGCCCATCCCGCCCCTAACTCCGCCCAGTTCCGCCCATTCTCCGCCCCATGGCTGACTAATTT
TTTTTATTTATGCAGAGGCCGAGGCCGCCTCTGCCTCTGAGCTATTCCAGAAGTAGTGAGGAGGCTTTTT
TGGAGGCCTAGGCTTTTGCAAAAAGCTCCCGGGAGCTTGTATATCCATTTTCGGATCTGATCAAGAGACA
GGATGAGGATCGTTTCGCATGATTGAACAAGATGGATTGCACGCAGGTTCTCCGGCCGCTTGGGTGGAGA
GGCTATTCGGCTATGACTGGGCACAACAGACAATCGGCTGCTCTGATGCCGCCGTGTTCCGGCTGTCAGC
GCAGGGGCGCCCGGTTCTTTTTGTCAAGACCGACCTGTCCGGTGCCCTGAATGAACTGCAGGACGAGGCA
GCGCGGCTATCGTGGCTGGCCACGACGGGCGTTCCTTGCGCAGCTGTGCTCGACGTTGTCACTGAAGCGG
GAAGGGACTGGCTGCTATTGGGCGAAGTGCCGGGGCAGGATCTCCTGTCATCTCACCTTGCTCCTGCCGA
GAAAGTATCCATCATGGCTGATGCAATGCGGCGGCTGCATACGCTTGATCCGGCTACCTGCCCATTCGAC
CACCAAGCGAAACATCGCATCGAGCGAGCACGTACTCGGATGGAAGCCGGTCTTGTCGATCAGGATGATC
TGGACGAAGAGCATCAGGGGCTCGCGCCAGCCGAACTGTTCGCCAGGCTCAAGGCGCGCATGCCCGACGG
CGAGGATCTCGTCGTGACCCATGGCGATGCCTGCTTGCCGAATATCATGGTGGAAAATGGCCGCTTTTCT
GGATTCATCGACTGTGGCCGGCTGGGTGTGGCGGACCGCTATCAGGACATAGCGTTGGCTACCCGTGATA
TTGCTGAAGAGCTTGGCGGCGAATGGGCTGACCGCTTCCTCGTGCTTTACGGTATCGCCGCTCCCGATTC
GCAGCGCATCGCCTTCTATCGCCTTCTTGACGAGTTCTTCTGAGCGGGACTCTGGGGTTCGAAATGACCG
ACCAAGCGACGCCCAACCTGCCATCACGAGATTTCGATTCCACCGCCGCCTTCTATGAAAGGTTGGGCTT
CGGAATCGTTTTCCGGGACGCCGGCTGGATGATCCTCCAGCGCGGGGATCTCATGCTGGAGTTCTTCGCC
CACCCCAACTTGTTTATTGCAGCTTATAATGGTTACAAATAAAGCAATAGCATCACAAATTTCACAAATA
AAGCATTTTTTTCACTGCATTCTAGTTGTGGTTTGTCCAAACTCATCAATGTATCTTATCATGTCTGTAT
ACCGTCGACCTCTAGCTAGAGCTTGGCGTAATCATGGTCATAGCTGTTTCCTGTGTGAAATTGTTATCCG
CTCACAATTCCACACAACATACGAGCCGGAAGCATAAAGTGTAAAGCCTGGGGTGCCTAATGAGTGAGCT
AACTCACATTAATTGCGTTGCGCTCACTGCCCGCTTTCCAGTCGGGAAACCTGTCGTGCCAGCTGCATTA
ATGAATCGGCCAACGCGCGGGGAGAGGCGGTTTGCGTATTGGGCGCTCTTCCGCTTCCTCGCTCACTGAC
TCGCTGCGCTCGGTCGTTCGGCTGCGGCGAGCGGTATCAGCTCACTCAAAGGCGGTAATACGGTTATCCA
CAGAATCAGGGGATAACGCAGGAAAGAACATGTGAGCAAAAGGCCAGCAAAAGGCCAGGAACCGTAAAAA
GGCCGCGTTGCTGGCGTTTTTCCATAGGCTCCGCCCCCCTGACGAGCATCACAAAAATCGACGCTCAAGT
CAGAGGTGGCGAAACCCGACAGGACTATAAAGATACCAGGCGTTTCCCCCTGGAAGCTCCCTCGTGCGCT
CTCCTGTTCCGACCCTGCCGCTTACCGGATACCTGTCCGCCTTTCTCCCTTCGGGAAGCGTGGCGCTTTC
TCATAGCTCACGCTGTAGGTATCTCAGTTCGGTGTAGGTCGTTCGCTCCAAGCTGGGCTGTGTGCACGAA
CCCCCCGTTCAGCCCGACCGCTGCGCCTTATCCGGTAACTATCGTCTTGAGTCCAACCCGGTAAGACACG
ACTTATCGCCACTGGCAGCAGCCACTGGTAACAGGATTAGCAGAGCGAGGTATGTAGGCGGTGCTACAGA
GTTCTTGAAGTGGTGGCCTAACTACGGCTACACTAGAAGAACAGTATTTGGTATCTGCGCTCTGCTGAAG
CCAGTTACCTTCGGAAAAAGAGTTGGTAGCTCTTGATCCGGCAAACAAACCACCGCTGGTAGCGGTGGTT
TTTTTGTTTGCAAGCAGCAGATTACGCGCAGAAAAAAAGGATCTCAAGAAGATCCTTTGATCTTTTCTAC
GGGGTCTGACGCTCAGTGGAACGAAAACTCACGTTAAGGGATTTTGGTCATGAGATTATCAAAAAGGATC
TTCACCTAGATCCTTTTAAATTAAAAATGAAGTTTTAAATCAATCTAAAGTATATATGAGTAAACTTGGT
CTGACAGTTACCAATGCTTAATCAGTGAGGCACCTATCTCAGCGATCTGTCTATTTCGTTCATCCATAGT
TGCCTGACTCCCCGTCGTGTAGATAACTACGATACGGGAGGGCTTACCATCTGGCCCCAGTGCTGCAATG
ATACCGCGAGACCCACGCTCACCGGCTCCAGATTTATCAGCAATAAACCAGCCAGCCGGAAGGGCCGAGC
GCAGAAGTGGTCCTGCAACTTTATCCGCCTCCATCCAGTCTATTAATTGTTGCCGGGAAGCTAGAGTAAG
TAGTTCGCCAGTTAATAGTTTGCGCAACGTTGTTGCCATTGCTACAGGCATCGTGGTGTCACGCTCGTCG
TTTGGTATGGCTTCATTCAGCTCCGGTTCCCAACGATCAAGGCGAGTTACATGATCCCCCATGTTGTGCA
AAAAAGCGGTTAGCTCCTTCGGTCCTCCGATCGTTGTCAGAAGTAAGTTGGCCGCAGTGTTATCACTCAT
GGTTATGGCAGCACTGCATAATTCTCTTACTGTCATGCCATCCGTAAGATGCTTTTCTGTGACTGGTGAG
TACTCAACCAAGTCATTCTGAGAATAGTGTATGCGGCGACCGAGTTGCTCTTGCCCGGCGTCAATACGGG
ATAATACCGCGCCACATAGCAGAACTTTAAAAGTGCTCATCATTGGAAAACGTTCTTCGGGGCGAAAACT
CTCAAGGATCTTACCGCTGTTGAGATCCAGTTCGATGTAACCCACTCGTGCACCCAACTGATCTTCAGCA
TCTTTTACTTTCACCAGCGTTTCTGGGTGAGCAAAAACAGGAAGGCAAAATGCCGCAAAAAAGGGAATAA
GGGCGACACGGAAATGTTGAATACTCATACTCTTCCTTTTTCAATATTATTGAAGCATTTATCAGGGTTA
TTGTCTCATGAGCGGATACATATTTGAATGTATTTAGAAAAATAAACAAATAGGGGTTCCGCGCACATTT
CCCCGAAAAGTGCCACCTGACGTC
Features (pLannotate 1.2.2; 22 found; start..end, strand, type, name):
     28..80      -  misc_feature   bom (fragment): basis of mobility region from pBR322
    235..614     +  enhancer       CMV enhancer: human cytomegalovirus immediate early enhancer
    615..818     +  promoter       CMV promoter: human cytomegalovirus (CMV) immediate early promoter
    814..847     +  LTR            5' LTR (truncated) (fragment): truncated 5' long terminal repeat (LTR) from HIV-1
    863..881     +  promoter       T7 promoter: promoter for bacteriophage T7 RNA polymerase
    973..1686    +  CDS            GFPmut3: GFPmut3 is a basic (constitutively fluorescent) green fluorescent protein published in 1996, derived from Aequorea victoria. It is reported to be a very rapidly-maturing weak dimer.
   1687..8268    +  CDS            CACNA1B (fragment): CAC1B_HUMAN - Also known as CACH5, CACNL1A5. Experimental evidence at protein level: Swiss-Prot protein existence level 1. Voltage-sensitive calcium channels (VSCC) mediate the entry of calcium ions into excitable cells and are also involved in a variety of calcium-dependent processes, including muscle contraction, hormone or neurotransmitter release, gene expression, cell motility, cell division and cell death. The isoform alpha-1B gives rise to N-type calcium currents. N-type calcium channels belong to the 'high-voltage activated' (HVA) group and are specifically blocked by omega-conotoxin-
   8604..8622    -  promoter       SP6 promoter: promoter for bacteriophage SP6 RNA polymerase
   8648..8872    +  polyA_signal   bGH poly(A) signal: bovine growth hormone polyadenylation signal
   8876..8897    +  promoter       SV40 promoter (fragment): SV40 enhancer and early promoter
   8918..9346    +  rep_origin     f1 ori (sequence partly withheld): f1 bacteriophage origin of replication; arrow indicates direction of (+) strand synthesis
   9360..9689    +  promoter       SV40 promoter: SV40 enhancer and early promoter
   9756..10547   +  CDS            neo: KKA2_KLEPN - Also known as kan, nptII. Experimental evidence at protein level: Swiss-Prot protein existence level 1. Resistance to kanamycin, neomycin, paromomycin, ribostamycin, butirosin and gentamicin B. From Klebsiella pneumoniae.
  10571..10729   +  CDS            ble (fragment): BLE_KLEPN - Experimental evidence at protein level: Swiss-Prot protein existence level 1. Binding protein with a strong affinity to the bleomycin family of antibiotics. Binds to CL990; an antimitotic-antibiotic compound. From Klebsiella pneumoniae.
  10724..10845   +  polyA_signal   SV40 poly(A) signal: SV40 polyadenylation signal
  10916..10938   -  protein_bind   lac operator (fragment): The lac repressor binds to the lac operator to inhibit transcription in E. coli. This inhibition can be relieved by adding lactose or isopropyl-β-D-thiogalactopyranoside (IPTG). lac repressor encoded by lacI
  10942..10972   -  promoter       lac promoter: promoter for the E. coli lac operon
  10987..11008   -  protein_bind   CAP binding site: CAP binding activates transcription in the presence of cAMP. E. coli catabolite activator protein
  11021..11113   -  CDS            lacI (fragment): lac repressor; lacI; The lac repressor binds to the lac operator to inhibit transcription in E. coli. This inhibition can be relieved by adding lactose or isopropyl-β-D-thiogalactopyranoside (IPTG).
  11296..11884   -  rep_origin     ori: high-copy-number ColE1/pMB1/pBR322/pUC origin of replication
  12055..12915   -  CDS            AmpR: β-lactamase; bla; confers resistance to ampicillin, carbenicillin, and related antibiotics
  12916..13020   -  promoter       AmpR promoter: bla
