[The description below was written by a language model from this plasmid's Addgene catalogue record and pLannotate feature annotations shown in this document.]
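Description:
GFP Cav2.2 human -HAgHA-minus exon 18a -Short-Cterm - Arg -in pcDNA3 is a mammalian expression plasmid of about 13 kb built on the pcDNA3 backbone. It encodes a tagged splice variant of the human N-type voltage-gated calcium channel pore-forming subunit Cav2.2 (alpha1B, gene CACNA1B). It is propagated in E. coli from a high-copy ColE1/pUC-type origin under ampicillin selection (AmpR), and it also carries an f1 origin. An SV40 promoter-driven neomycin phosphotransferase cassette with an SV40 polyadenylation signal allows G418 selection of stably transfected mammalian cells.

The roughly 7.7 kb insert sits between the EcoRI and XbaI sites and is transcribed from the CMV immediate-early enhancer/promoter, ending at the bovine growth hormone poly(A) signal. Flanking T7 and SP6 promoters come from the backbone. The open reading frame starts with a GFP, annotated as GFPmut3, fused directly to the N-terminus of the channel. A double HA epitope (HAgHA) is inserted in an extracellular position in Domain II but is not annotated separately in the feature table. This pairing lets total channel protein be followed by GFP fluorescence, while channels that have reached the plasma membrane can be detected by anti-HA labelling of non-permeabilised cells.

This version lacks exon 18a and has exon 19 beginning three nucleotides earlier, which adds an extra glutamine. It carries the short form of the alternatively spliced C-terminus and arginine at the rs2278973 polymorphic position. Part of the plasmid was derived from an earlier human Cav2.2 construct. It appears to belong to a set of constructs used to compare how combinations of these splice events affect membrane targeting and function of human Cav2.2.
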