Addgene plasmid #198916: GFP Cav2.2 human -HAgHA-minus exon 18a -Short-Cterm - Arg -in pcDNA3
Purpose: N-terminal GFP tagged, exofacial HAgHA tag in Domain II, does not contain exon 18a, Short form of alternatively spliced C-teminus, SNP rs2278973 variant Arginine, in pcDNA3 vector
Depositing lab: Annette Dolphin. Depositing organization: University College London. Publication: The Interplay Between Splicing of Two Exon Combinations Differentially Affects Membrane Targeting and Function of Human CaV2.2. Dahimene S, Page KM, Nieto-Rostro M, Pratt WS, Dolphin AC. Function (Oxf). 2023 Oct 19;5(1):zqad060. doi: 10.1093/function/zqad060. eCollection 2024. PubMed 38020068.
Backbone
  Vector backbone: pcDNA3
  Backbone manufacturer: Invitrogen Life Technologies
  Backbone size w/o insert (bp): 5352
  Total vector size (bp): 13052
  Vector type: Mammalian Expression
Growth in bacteria
  Bacterial resistance: Ampicillin, 100 μg/mL
  Growth temperature: 37°C
  Growth strain: DH5alpha
  Growth instructions: LB medium
  Copy number: High Copy
Gene/Insert
  Gene/Insert name: Cav2.2 (alt name: calcium channel alpha1B)
  Species: H. sapiens (human)
  Insert size (bp): 7700
  Mutation: exon 18a deleted, exon 19 starts 3 nucleotides earlier giving an extra Glutamine, SNP rs2278973 variant is Arginine
  Entrez Gene: CACNA1B (a.k.a. BIII, CACNL1A5, CACNN, Cav2.2, DYT23, NEDNEH)
  Promoter: CMV
  Tag / fusion protein: N-terminal GFP, internal double HA
  Cloning method: Restriction Enzyme; 5′ cloning site EcoRI (not destroyed); 3′ cloning site XbaI (not destroyed)
  Sequencing primers: 5′ CTGGCTAACTAGAGAACC; 3′ ATCAGCGAGCTCAGCAT
Resource information
  A portion of this plasmid was derived from a plasmid made by: Addgene: Item ID 62574, huCaV2.2 (pSAD442-1)
Terms and licenses: Academic/Nonprofit Terms; Industry Terms: Not Available to Industry
How to cite: GFP Cav2.2 human -HAgHA-minus exon 18a -Short-Cterm - Arg -in pcDNA3 was a gift from Annette Dolphin (Addgene plasmid # 198916 ; http://n2t.net/addgene:198916 ; RRID:Addgene_198916)
